>Addgene plasmid #211666 | pCF821-sgCIDE-6_U6-sgRNA-EF1a-mNeonGreen | addgene full sequence | sequence record 421540 | Addgene NGS Result
GTCGACGGATCGGGAGATCTCCCGATCCCCTATGGTGCACTCTCAGTACAATCTGCTCTGATGCCGCATA
GTTAAGCCAGTATCTGCTCCCTGCTTGTGTGTTGGAGGTCGCTGAGTAGTGCGCGAGCAAAATTTAAGCT
ACAACAAGGCAAGGCTTGACCGACAATTGCATGAAGAATCTGCTTAGGGTTAGGCGTTTTGCGCTGCTTC
GCGATGTACGGGCCAGATATTGACATTGATTATTGACTAGTTATTAATAGTAATCAATTACGGGGTCATT
AGTTCATAGCCCATATATGGAGTTCCGCGTTACATAACTTACGGTAAATGGCCCGCCTGGCTGACCGCCC
AACGACCCCCGCCCATTGACGTCAATAATGACGTATGTTCCCATAGTAACGCCAATAGGGACTTTCCATT
GACGTCAATGGGTGGAGTATTTACGGTAAACTGCCCACTTGGCAGTACATCAAGTGTATCATATGCCAAG
TACGCCCCCTATTGACGTCAATGACGGTAAATGGCCCGCCTGGCATTATGCCCAGTACATGACCTTATGG
GACTTTCCTACTTGGCAGTACATCTACGTATTAGTCATCGCTATTACCATGGTGATGCGGTTTTGGCAGT
ACATCAATGGGCGTGGATAGCGGTTTGACTCACGGGGATTTCCAAGTCTCCACCCCATTGACGTCAATGG
GAGTTTGTTTTGGCACCAAAATCAACGGGACTTTCCAAAATGTCGTAACAACTCCGCCCCATTGACGCAA
ATGGGCGGTAGGCGTGTACGGTGGGAGGTCTATATAAGCAGCGCGTTTTGCCTGTACTGGGTCTCTCTGG
TTAGACCAGATCTGAGCCTGGGAGCTCTCTGGCTAACTAGGGAACCCACTGCTTAAGCCTCAATAAAGCT
TGCCTTGAGTGCTTCAAGTAGTGTGTGCCCGTCTGTTGTGTGACTCTGGTAACTAGAGATCCCTCAGACC
CTTTTAGTCAGTGTGGAAAATCTCTAGCAGTGGCGCCCGAACAGGGACTTGAAAGCGAAAGGGAAACCAG
AGGAGCTCTCTCGACGCAGGACTCGGCTTGCTGAAGCGCGCACGGCAAGAGGCGAGGGGCGGCGACTGGT
GAGTACGCCAAAAATTTTGACTAGCGGAGGCTAGAAGGAGAGAGATGGGTGCGAGAGCGTCAGTATTAAG
CGGGGGAGAATTAGATCGCGATGGGAAAAAATTCGGTTAAGGCCAGGGGGAAAGAAAAAATATAAATTAA
AACATATAGTATGGGCAAGCAGGGAGCTAGAACGATTCGCAGTTAATCCTGGCCTGTTAGAAACATCAGA
AGGCTGTAGACAAATACTGGGACAGCTACAACCATCCCTTCAGACAGGATCAGAAGAACTTAGATCATTA
TATAATACAGTAGCAACCCTCTATTGTGTGCATCAAAGGATAGAGATAAAAGACACCAAGGAAGCTTTAG
ACAAGATAGAGGAAGAGCAAAACAAAAGTAAGACCACCGCACAGCAAGCGGCCGCTGATCTTCAGACCTG
GAGGAGGAGATATGAGGGACAATTGGAGAAGTGAATTATATAAATATAAAGTAGTAAAAATTGAACCATT
AGGAGTAGCACCCACCAAGGCAAAGAGAAGAGTGGTGCAGAGAGAAAAAAGAGCAGTGGGAATAGGAGCT
TTGTTCCTTGGGTTCTTGGGAGCAGCAGGAAGCACTATGGGCGCAGCGTCAATGACGCTGACGGTACAGG
CCAGACAATTATTGTCTGGTATAGTGCAGCAGCAGAACAATTTGCTGAGGGCTATTGAGGCGCAACAGCA
TCTGTTGCAACTCACAGTCTGGGGCATCAAGCAGCTCCAGGCAAGAATCCTGGCTGTGGAAAGATACCTA
AAGGATCAACAGCTCCTGGGGATTTGGGGTTGCTCTGGAAAACTCATTTGCACCACTGCTGTGCCTTGGA
ATGCTAGTTGGAGTAATAAATCTCTGGAACAGATTTGGAATCACACGACCTGGATGGAGTGGGACAGAGA
AATTAACAATTACACAAGCTTAATACACTCCTTAATTGAAGAATCGCAAAACCAGCAAGAAAAGAATGAA
CAAGAATTATTGGAATTAGATAAATGGGCAAGTTTGTGGAATTGGTTTAACATAACAAATTGGCTGTGGT
ATATAAAATTATTCATAATGATAGTAGGAGGCTTGGTAGGTTTAAGAATAGTTTTTGCTGTACTTTCTAT
AGTGAATAGAGTTAGGCAGGGATATTCACCATTATCGTTTCAGACCCACCTCCCAACCCCGAGGGGACCC
GACAGGCCCGAAGGAATAGAAGAAGAAGGTGGAGAGAGAGACAGAGACAGATCCATTCGATTAGTGAACG
GATCGGCACTGCGTGCGCCAATTCTGCAGACAAATGGCAGTATTCATCCACAATTTTAAAAGAAAAGGGG
GGATTGGGGGGTACAGTGCAGGGGAAAGAATAGTAGACATAATAGCAACAGACATACAAACTAAAGAATT
ACAAAAACAAATTACAAAAATTCAAAATTTTCGGGTTTATTACAGGGACAGCAGAGATCCAGTTTGGTTA
ATTAAGGTACCGAGGGCCTATTTCCCATGATTCCTTCATATTTGCATATACGATACAAGGCTGTTAGAGA
GATAATTAGAATTAATTTGACTGTAAACACAAAGATATTAGTACAAAATACGTGACGTAGAAAGTAATAA
TTTCTTGGGTAGTTTGCAGTTTTAAAATTATGTTTTAAAATGGACTATCATATGCTTACCGTAACTTGAA
AGTATTTCGATTTCTTGGCTTTATATATCTTGTGGAAAGGACGAAACACCGCCCAGCACTTTGGGAGGCC
GGTTTAAGAGCTATGCTGGAAACAGCATAGCAAGTTTAAATAAGGCTAGTCCGTTATCAACTTGAAAAAG
TGGCACCGAGTCGGTGCTTTTTTTGAATTCGCTAGCTAGGTCTTGAAAGGAGTGGGAATTGGCTCCGGTG
CCCGTCAGTGGGCAGAGCGCACATCGCCCACAGTCCCCGAGAAGTTGGGGGGAGGGGTCGGCAATTGATC
CGGTGCCTAGAGAAGGTGGCGCGGGGTAAACTGGGAAAGTGATGTCGTGTACTGGCTCCGCCTTTTTCCC
GAGGGTGGGGGAGAACCGTATATAAGTGCAGTAGTCGCCGTGAACGTTCTTTTTCGCAACGGGTTTGCCG
CCAGAACACAGGTAAGTGCCGTGTGTGGTTCCCGCGGGCCTGGCCTCTTTACGGGTTATGGCCCTTGCGT
GCCTTGAATTACTTCCACTGGCTGCAGTACGTGATTCTTGATCCCGAGCTTCGGGTTGGAAGTGGGTGGG
AGAGTTCGAGGCCTTGCGCTTAAGGAGCCCCTTCGCCTCGTGCTTGAGTTGAGGCCTGGCCTGGGCGCTG
GGGCCGCCGCGTGCGAATCTGGTGGCACCTTCGCGCCTGTCTCGCTGCTTTCGATAAGTCTCTAGCCATT
TAAAATTTTTGATGACCTGCTGCGACGCTTTTTTTCTGGCAAGATAGTCTTGTAAATGCGGGCCAAGATC
TGCACACTGGTATTTCGGTTTTTGGGGCCGCGGGCGGCGACGGGGCCCGTGCGTCCCAGCGCACATGTTC
GGCGAGGCGGGGCCTGCGAGCGCGGCCACCGAGAATCGGACGGGGGTAGTCTCAAGCTGGCCGGCCTGCT
CTGGTGCCTGGCCTCGCGCCGCCGTGTATCGCCCCGCCCTGGGCGGCAAGGCTGGCCCGGTCGGCACCAG
TTGCGTGAGCGGAAAGATGGCCGCTTCCCGGCCCTGCTGCAGGGAGCTCAAAATGGAGGACGCGGCGCTC
GGGAGAGCGGGCGGGTGAGTCACCCACACAAAGGAAAAGGGCCTTTCCGTCCTCAGCCGTCGCTTCATGT
GACTCCACGGAGTACCGGGCGCCGTCCAGGCACCTCGATTAGTTCTCGAGCTTTTGGAGTACGTCGTCTT
TAGGTTGGGGGGAGGGGTTTTATGCGATGGAGTTTCCCCACACTGAGTGGGTGGAGACTGAAGTTAGGCC
AGCTTGGCACTTGATGTAATTCTCCTTGGAATTTGCCCTTTTTGAGTTTGGATCTTGGTTCATTCTCAAG
CCTCAGACAGTGGTTCAAAGTTTTTTTCTTCCATTTCAGGTGTCGTGAACCGGTTCTAGAGCGCTGCCAC
CATGGTCAGTAAGGGCGAAGAAGATAATATGGCTTCCTTGCCTGCCACACATGAACTCCACATATTCGGG
TCTATCAACGGCGTGGACTTCGACATGGTTGGGCAAGGAACCGGAAATCCCAACGATGGATACGAGGAGC
TGAACCTGAAGTCAACGAAAGGTGATCTTCAATTCTCCCCCTGGATTCTCGTCCCTCACATTGGCTATGG
TTTCCACCAGTACCTCCCGTACCCTGACGGGATGTCTCCATTCCAAGCCGCAATGGTAGATGGGTCAGGC
TACCAAGTTCACAGAACTATGCAGTTTGAAGATGGTGCATCTCTGACAGTAAATTACAGGTATACCTACG
AAGGTTCACACATCAAAGGAGAAGCTCAGGTGAAAGGTACGGGATTCCCAGCAGACGGCCCAGTAATGAC
CAATTCCCTCACGGCTGCCGACTGGTGCAGGAGTAAAAAGACATATCCAAATGACAAGACTATTATCTCT
ACTTTCAAATGGTCTTATACGACAGGCAACGGAAAGAGGTATCGGTCAACCGCGCGCACAACATATACGT
TTGCTAAGCCTATGGCTGCCAATTATCTGAAAAATCAGCCCATGTATGTATTTAGAAAAACCGAACTGAA
GCACTCCAAAACTGAATTGAACTTCAAAGAGTGGCAAAAGGCCTTCACCGATGTCATGGGCATGGATGAA
TTGTATAAGTGAACGCGTTAAGTCGACAATCAACCTCTGGATTACAAAATTTGTGAAAGATTGACTGGTA
TTCTTAACTATGTTGCTCCTTTTACGCTATGTGGATACGCTGCTTTAATGCCTTTGTATCATGCTATTGC
TTCCCGTATGGCTTTCATTTTCTCCTCCTTGTATAAATCCTGGTTGCTGTCTCTTTATGAGGAGTTGTGG
CCCGTTGTCAGGCAACGTGGCGTGGTGTGCACTGTGTTTGCTGACGCAACCCCCACTGGTTGGGGCATTG
CCACCACCTGTCAGCTCCTTTCCGGGACTTTCGCTTTCCCCCTCCCTATTGCCACGGCGGAACTCATCGC
CGCCTGCCTTGCCCGCTGCTGGACAGGGGCTCGGCTGTTGGGCACTGACAATTCCGTGGTGTTGTCGGGG
AAATCATCGTCCTTTCCTTGGCTGCTCGCCTGTGTTGCCACCTGGATTCTGCGCGGGACGTCCTTCTGCT
ACGTCCCTTCGGCCCTCAATCCAGCGGACCTTCCTTCCCGCGGCCTGCTGCCGGCTCTGCGGCCTCTTCC
GCGTCTTCGCCTTCGCCCTCAGACGAGTCGGATCTCCCTTTGGGCCGCCTCCCCGCGTCGACTTTAAGAC
CAATGACTTACAAGGCAGCTGTAGATCTTAGCCACTTTTTAAAAGAAAAGGGGGGACTGGAAGGGCTAAT
TCACTCCCAACGAAGACAAGATCTGCTTTTTGCTTGTACTGGGTCTCTCTGGTTAGACCAGATCTGAGCC
TGGGAGCTCTCTGGCTAACTAGGGAACCCACTGCTTAAGCCTCAATAAAGCTTGCCTTGAGTGCTTCAAG
TAGTGTGTGCCCGTCTGTTGTGTGACTCTGGTAACTAGAGATCCCTCAGACCCTTTTAGTCAGTGTGGAA
AATCTCTAGCAGGGCCCGTTTAAACCCGCTGATCAGCCTCGACTGTGCCTTCTAGTTGCCAGCCATCTGT
TGTTTGCCCCTCCCCCGTGCCTTCCTTGACCCTGGAAGGTGCCACTCCCACTGTCCTTTCCTAATAAAAT
GAGGAAATTGCATCGCATTGTCTGAGTAGGTGTCATTCTATTCTGGGGGGTGGGGTGGGGCAGGACAGCA
AGGGGGAGGATTGGGAAGACAATAGCAGGCATGCTGGGGATGCGGTGGGCTCTATGGCTTCTGAGGCGGA
AAGAACCAGCCATTAATGAAAAGAACCAGCCATTAATGAATCGGCCAACGCGCGGGGAGAGGCGGTTTGC
GTATTGGGCGCTCTTCCGCTTCCTCGCTCACTGACTCGCTGCGCTCGGTCGTTCGGCTGCGGCGAGCGGT
ATCAGCTCACTCAAAGGCGGTAATACGGTTATCCACAGAATCAGGGGATAACGCAGGAAAGAACATGTGA
GCAAAAGGCCAGCAAAAGGCCAGGAACCGTAAAAAGGCCGCGTTGCTGGCGTTTTTCCATAGGCTCCGCC
CCCCTGACGAGCATCACAAAAATCGACGCTCAAGTCAGAGGTGGCGAAACCCGACAGGACTATAAAGATA
CCAGGCGTTTCCCCCTGGAAGCTCCCTCGTGCGCTCTCCTGTTCCGACCCTGCCGCTTACCGGATACCTG
TCCGCCTTTCTCCCTTCGGGAAGCGTGGCGCTTTCTCATAGCTCACGCTGTAGGTATCTCAGTTCGGTGT
AGGTCGTTCGCTCCAAGCTGGGCTGTGTGCACGAACCCCCCGTTCAGCCCGACCGCTGCGCCTTATCCGG
TAACTATCGTCTTGAGTCCAACCCGGTAAGACACGACTTATCGCCACTGGCAGCAGCCACTGGTAACAGG
ATTAGCAGAGCGAGGTATGTAGGCGGTGCTACAGAGTTCTTGAAGTGGTGGCCTAACTACGGCTACACTA
GAAGAACAGTATTTGGTATCTGCGCTCTGCTGAAGCCAGTTACCTTCGGAAAAAGAGTTGGTAGCTCTTG
ATCCGGCAAACAAACCACCGCTGGTAGCGGTGGTTTTTTTGTTTGCAAGCAGCAGATTACGCGCAGAAAA
AAAGGATCTCAAGAAGATCCTTTGATCTTTTCTACGGGGTCTGACGCTCAGTGGAACGAAAACTCACGTT
AAGGGATTTTGGTCATGAGATTATCAAAAAGGATCTTCACCTAGATCCTTTTAAATTAAAAATGAAGTTT
TAAATCAATCTAAAGTATATATGAGTAAACTTGGTCTGACAGTTACCAATGCTTAATCAGTGAGGCACCT
ATCTCAGCGATCTGTCTATTTCGTTCATCCATAGTTGCCTGACTCCCCGTCGTGTAGATAACTACGATAC
GGGAGGGCTTACCATCTGGCCCCAGTGCTGCAATGATACCGCGAGACCCACGCTCACCGGCTCCAGATTT
ATCAGCAATAAACCAGCCAGCCGGAAGGGCCGAGCGCAGAAGTGGTCCTGCAACTTTATCCGCCTCCATC
CAGTCTATTAATTGTTGCCGGGAAGCTAGAGTAAGTAGTTCGCCAGTTAATAGTTTGCGCAACGTTGTTG
CCATTGCTACAGGCATCGTGGTGTCACGCTCGTCGTTTGGTATGGCTTCATTCAGCTCCGGTTCCCAACG
ATCAAGGCGAGTTACATGATCCCCCATGTTGTGCAAAAAAGCGGTTAGCTCCTTCGGTCCTCCGATCGTT
GTCAGAAGTAAGTTGGCCGCAGTGTTATCACTCATGGTTATGGCAGCACTGCATAATTCTCTTACTGTCA
TGCCATCCGTAAGATGCTTTTCTGTGACTGGTGAGTACTCAACCAAGTCATTCTGAGAATAGTGTATGCG
GCGACCGAGTTGCTCTTGCCCGGCGTCAATACGGGATAATACCGCGCCACATAGCAGAACTTTAAAAGTG
CTCATCATTGGAAAACGTTCTTCGGGGCGAAAACTCTCAAGGATCTTACCGCTGTTGAGATCCAGTTCGA
TGTAACCCACTCGTGCACCCAACTGATCTTCAGCATCTTTTACTTTCACCAGCGTTTCTGGGTGAGCAAA
AACAGGAAGGCAAAATGCCGCAAAAAAGGGAATAAGGGCGACACGGAAATGTTGAATACTCATACTCTTC
CTTTTTCAATATTATTGAAGCATTTATCAGGGTTATTGTCTCATGAGCGGATACATATTTGAATGTATTT
AGAAAAATAAACAAATAGGGGTTCCGCGCACATTTCCCCGAAAAGTGCCACCTGAC
Features (pLannotate 1.2.2; 25 found; start..end, strand, type, name):
     31..83      -  misc_feature   bom (fragment): basis of mobility region from pBR322
    232..611     +  enhancer       CMV enhancer: human cytomegalovirus immediate early enhancer
    612..811     +  promoter       CMV promoter: human cytomegalovirus (CMV) immediate early promoter
    829..1009    +  LTR            5' LTR (truncated): truncated 5' long terminal repeat (LTR) from HIV-1
   1056..1181    +  misc_feature   HIV-1 Ψ: packaging signal of human immunodeficiency virus type 1
   1165..1528    +  CDS            HIV-1 gag (fragment): gag protein from human immunodeficiency virus 1; gag
   1674..1907    +  misc_feature   RRE: The Rev response element (RRE) of HIV-1 allows for Rev-dependent mRNA export from the nucleus to the cytoplasm.
   2284..2384    +  CDS            Rev (fragment): human immunodeficiency virus 1 (HIV-1) Rev protein; rev; enhances nuclear export of unspliced and incompletely spliced viral mRNAs
   2434..2551    +  misc_feature   cPPT/CTS: central polypurine tract and central termination sequence of HIV-1
   2602..2842    +  promoter       U6 promoter: RNA polymerase III promoter for human U6 snRNA
   2890..2957    +  misc_RNA       tracrRNA (fragment): trans-activating CRISPR RNA for the Streptococcus pyogenes CRISPR/Cas9 system
   2976..2994    +  CDS            small t antigen (fragment): SV40 (simian virus 40) small t antigen
   3020..3231    +  promoter       EF-1α core promoter: core promoter for human elongation factor EF-1α
   3232..3340    +  intron         EF-1α intron A (fragment): intron upstream of the start codon of human EF-1α
   3966..4169    +  intron         EF-1α intron A: truncated intron upstream of the start codon of human EF-1α
   4202..4909    +  CDS            mNeonGreen: mNeonGreen is a basic (constitutively fluorescent) green/yellow fluorescent protein published in 2013, derived from Branchiostoma lanceolatum. It is reported to be a very rapidly-maturing monomer with moderate acid sensitivity.
   4928..5516    +  misc_feature   WPRE: woodchuck hepatitis virus posttranscriptional regulatory element
   5567..5586    +  misc_feature   cPPT/CTS (fragment): central polypurine tract and central termination sequence of HIV-1
   5588..5821    +  LTR            3' LTR (ΔU3): self-inactivating 3' long terminal repeat (LTR) from HIV-1
   5853..6077    +  polyA_signal   bGH poly(A) signal: bovine growth hormone polyadenylation signal
   6081..6100    +  promoter       SV40 promoter (fragment): SV40 enhancer and early promoter
   6121..6171    -  CDS            lacI (fragment): lac repressor; lacI; The lac repressor binds to the lac operator to inhibit transcription in E. coli. This inhibition can be relieved by adding lactose or isopropyl-β-D-thiogalactopyranoside (IPTG).
   6354..6942    -  rep_origin     ori: high-copy-number ColE1/pMB1/pBR322/pUC origin of replication
   7113..7973    -  CDS            AmpR: β-lactamase; bla; confers resistance to ampicillin, carbenicillin, and related antibiotics
   7974..8078    -  promoter       AmpR promoter: bla
