[The description below was written by a language model from this plasmid's Addgene catalogue record and pLannotate feature annotations shown in this document.]
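Description:
pCF821-sgCIDE-6_U6-sgRNA-EF1a-mNeonGreen is an 8.1 kb third-generation-style, self-inactivating HIV-1 lentiviral transfer plasmid built on the pCF821 backbone for delivering a CRISPR guide RNA to mammalian cells. It is propagated in E. coli through a high-copy ColE1/pUC-type origin and selected with ampicillin via the AmpR (β-lactamase) cassette. Viral genomic RNA is transcribed in packaging cells from a CMV enhancer/promoter fused to a truncated 5' LTR. The transcript carries the Ψ packaging signal with a partial gag fragment, the Rev response element for Rev-dependent nuclear export, and a cPPT/CTS that aids nuclear import of the reverse-transcribed genome. The ΔU3 3' LTR inactivates LTR promoter activity after integration, and a bGH polyadenylation signal lies downstream of it.

The payload consists of two expression units. A human U6 RNA polymerase III promoter drives a single guide RNA made up of the sgCIDE-6 spacer and a Streptococcus pyogenes Cas9 scaffold, which is annotated as a tracrRNA fragment. Downstream, an EF-1α promoter with its intron A sequences drives the bright monomeric green/yellow fluorescent protein mNeonGreen, and a WPRE follows to enhance transcript stability and expression. The fluorescent marker allows transduced or transfected cells to be identified, tracked or sorted.

The catalogue insert name mentions SpyCas9, but the feature table shows no Cas9 coding sequence, and the construct size and stated purpose also indicate a guide-only vector. Cas9 would therefore presumably have to be supplied separately. The associated publication concerns CRISPR-mediated glioma cell killing by targeting non-coding genomic sequences, but the record does not describe the specific target of sgCIDE-6.
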