Addgene plasmid #211666: pCF821-sgCIDE-6_U6-sgRNA-EF1a-mNeonGreen
Purpose: U6-sgRNA-EF1a-mNeonGreen
Depositing lab: Christof Fellmann. Depositing organization: J. David Gladstone Institutes. Publication: Targeting the non-coding genome and temozolomide signature enables CRISPR-mediated glioma oncolysis. Tan IL, Perez AR, Lew RJ, Sun X, Baldwin A, Zhu YK, Shah MM, Berger MS, Doudna JA, Fellmann C. Cell Rep. 2023 Nov 28;42(11):113339. doi: 10.1016/j.celrep.2023.113339. Epub 2023 Nov 2. PubMed 37917583.
Backbone
  Vector backbone: pCF821
  Vector type: Mammalian Expression, Lentiviral, CRISPR
Growth in bacteria
  Bacterial resistance: Ampicillin, 100 μg/mL
  Growth temperature: 37°C
  Growth strain: NEB Stable
  Copy number: Unknown
Gene/Insert
  Gene/Insert name: SpyCas9 and sgCIDE-6 guide RNA vector
  gRNA/shRNA sequence: CCCAGCACTTTGGGAGGCCG
Terms and licenses: Academic/Nonprofit Terms; Industry Terms: Not Available to Industry
How to cite: pCF821-sgCIDE-6_U6-sgRNA-EF1a-mNeonGreen was a gift from Christof Fellmann (Addgene plasmid # 211666 ; http://n2t.net/addgene:211666 ; RRID:Addgene_211666)
